Addgene plasmid #13381: pET30 SUMO-1 G97
Depositing lab: Mary Dasso. Depositing organization: National Institute of Child Health and Human Development (NICHD). Publication: Ubc9p and the conjugation of SUMO-1 to RanGAP1 and RanBP2. Saitoh H, Sparrow DB, Shiomi T, Pu RT, Nishimoto T, Mohun TJ, Dasso M. Curr Biol. 1998 Jan 15. 8(2):121-4. 10.1016/S0960-9822(98)70044-2 PubMed 9427648.
Backbone
  Vector backbone: pET30
  Backbone manufacturer: EMD Biosciences
  Backbone size w/o insert (bp): 5400
  Vector type: Bacterial Expression
Growth in bacteria
  Bacterial resistance: Kanamycin, 50 μg/mL
  Growth temperature: 37°C
  Growth strain: DH5alpha
  Copy number: High Copy
Gene/Insert
  Gene/Insert name: SUMO-1, G97 (alt name: SUMO-1)
  Species: H. sapiens (human)
  Insert size (bp): 300
  Mutation: G97 mutant: lacks 4 amino acids from the C-terminus
  Entrez Gene: SUMO1 (a.k.a. DAP1, GMP1, OFC10, PIC1, SENP2, SMT3, SMT3C, SMT3H3, UBL1)
  Tag / fusion protein: His
  Cloning method: Restriction Enzyme; 5′ cloning site BamHI (not destroyed); 3′ cloning site HindIII (not destroyed)
  Sequencing primers: 5′ T7
Terms and licenses: Academic/Nonprofit Terms; Industry Terms: Not Available to Industry
How to cite: pET30 SUMO-1 G97 was a gift from Mary Dasso (Addgene plasmid # 13381 ; http://n2t.net/addgene:13381 ; RRID:Addgene_13381)
