[The description below was written by a language model from this plasmid's Addgene catalogue record.]
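Description:
pET30 SUMO-1 G97 is a bacterial expression plasmid built on the commercial pET30 backbone (about 5.4 kb without insert) and carrying a roughly 300 bp insert encoding human SUMO-1. It is selected with kanamycin and is listed as high copy, with a standard cloning strain recorded for propagation. The insert was placed between the BamHI and HindIII sites, both of which remain intact, and a T7 primer is listed for sequencing from the 5′ side. That fits the T7 promoter-driven design typical of pET vectors, in which expression depends on a host supplying T7 RNA polymerase, although the record itself contains no feature table and does not list the promoter, origin or other regulatory elements explicitly.

The encoded protein is the "G97" form of SUMO-1, which lacks the last four amino acids of the C-terminus so that the polypeptide ends at glycine 97. SUMO proteins are normally made as precursors whose C-terminal extension must be removed by a protease to expose the glycine used for conjugation to target lysines. This truncation therefore corresponds to the mature, already processed form, which can enter the conjugation pathway without a prior cleavage step. The protein carries a His tag, allowing purification by immobilised metal affinity chromatography; the record does not state the position of the tag. The associated work concerns Ubc9 and the conjugation of SUMO-1 to RanGAP1 and RanBP2, so the plasmid is suited to producing recombinant, conjugation-competent SUMO-1 in E. coli for in vitro SUMOylation and related biochemical assays.
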