>Addgene plasmid #13381 | pET30 SUMO-1 G97 | addgene partial sequence | sequence record 19766 | T7 5'-TAATACGACTCACTATAGGG-3'
GATATACATATGCACCATCATCATCATCATTCTTCTGGTCTGGTGCCACGCGGTTCTGGTATGAAAGAAA
CCGCTGCTGCTAAATTCGAACGCCAGCACATGGACAGCCCAGATCTGGGTACCGACGACGACGACAAGGC
CATGGCTGATATCGGATCCGACCAGGAGGCAAAACCTTCAACTGAGGACTTGGGGGATAAGAAGGAAGGT
GAATATATTAAACTCAAAGTCATTGGACAGGATAGCAGTGAGATTCACTTCAAAGTGAAAATGACAACAC
ATCTCAAGAAACTCAAAGAATCATACTGTCAAAGACAGGGTGTCCCAATGAATTCACTCAGGTTTCTCTT
TGAGGGTCAGAGAATTGCTGATAATCATACTCCAAAAGAACTGGGAATGGAGGAAGAAGATGTGATTGAA
GTTTAT
